Addgene plasmid #157011: pD649-HAsp-PTPRQ(Trunc2)-Fc(DAPA)-AviTag-6xHis
Purpose: Mammalian expression of cell-surface protein partial extracellular domain fused to Fc(DAPA)-Avi-6xHis. Protein is secreted from cells.
Depositing lab: Chris Garcia. Depositing organization: Stanford University. Publication: A Human IgSF Cell-Surface Interactome Reveals a Complex Network of Protein-Protein Interactions. Wojtowicz WM, Vielmetter J, Fernandes RA, Siepe DH, Eastman CL, Chisholm GB, Cox S, Klock H, Anderson PW, Rue SM, Miller JJ, Glaser SM, Bragstad ML, Vance J, Lam AW, Lesley SA, Zinn K, Garcia KC. Cell. 2020 Aug 20;182(4):1027-1043.e17. doi: 10.1016/j.cell.2020.07.025. PubMed 32822567.
Backbone
  Vector backbone: pD649
  Backbone size w/o insert (bp): 6106
  Vector type: Mammalian Expression
Growth in bacteria
  Bacterial resistance: Ampicillin, 100 μg/mL
  Growth temperature: 37°C
  Growth strain: DH5alpha
  Copy number: High Copy
Gene/Insert
  Gene/Insert name: PTPRQ
  Species: H. sapiens (human)
  Insert size (bp): 2871
  Mutation: Fc region of human IgG contains D265A and P329A mutations (DAPA)
  Entrez Gene: PTPRQ (a.k.a. DFNB84, PTPGMC1)
  Promoter: CMV/SP6
  Tag / fusion protein: Fc(DAPA)-AviTag-6xHis (C terminal on backbone)
  Cloning method: Restriction Enzyme; 5′ cloning site GCGGCCGC (not destroyed); 3′ cloning site GGCGCGCC (not destroyed)
  Sequencing primers: 5′ ATTTAGGTGACACTATAG; 3′ CACGTACCAGTTGAACTTCACC
Resource information
  A portion of this plasmid was derived from a plasmid made by: synthesis by ThermoFisher
Terms and licenses: Academic/Nonprofit Terms; Industry Terms: Not Available to Industry
Depositor comments: Some plasmids in this collection may have an IS4-like element ISVsa5 family transposase upstream of the CMV promoter.
How to cite: pD649-HAsp-PTPRQ(Trunc2)-Fc(DAPA)-AviTag-6xHis was a gift from Chris Garcia (Addgene plasmid # 157011 ; http://n2t.net/addgene:157011 ; RRID:Addgene_157011)
