[The description below was written by a language model from this plasmid's Addgene catalogue record and pLannotate feature annotations shown in this document.]
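Description:
pD649-HAsp-PTPRQ(Trunc2)-Fc(DAPA)-AviTag-6xHis is a mammalian expression plasmid of about 9 kb built on the pD649 backbone. It produces a secreted, Fc-fused portion of the extracellular domain of human PTPRQ, a receptor-type phosphatase with phosphatidylinositol phosphatase activity that is required for auditory function. It is maintained in E. coli at high copy through a ColE1/pUC-type origin and selected with ampicillin via the bla gene. The feature table also shows an SV40 early promoter/EM7 promoter cassette driving a puromycin N-acetyltransferase coding sequence followed by an SV40 polyadenylation signal, which could support puromycin selection in mammalian cells, although the catalogue entry does not list a mammalian marker. Short fragments annotated as KanR, lacZα, ble and f1 ori appear to be backbone remnants rather than functional elements.

The expression unit consists of the CMV enhancer and immediate early promoter with a portion of CMV intron A, then an SP6 promoter that can serve for in vitro transcription or as a sequencing primer site. An N-terminal signal sequence follows: the construct name calls it "HAsp", while the annotation software matches part of it to an immunoglobulin heavy chain leader. The 2.9 kb PTPRQ fragment ("Trunc2", a partial ectodomain) sits between retained NotI and AscI sites, in frame with a human IgG1 Fc carrying the D265A and P329A (DAPA) substitutions, which are generally used to reduce Fc effector interactions. An AviTag for site-specific biotinylation and a 6xHis tag for metal-affinity purification complete the fusion, and transcription ends at a bGH polyadenylation signal. The plasmid belongs to a collection made for mapping protein-protein interactions among human cell-surface proteins. The depositor notes that some plasmids in the collection may carry an IS4-like transposase insertion upstream of the CMV promoter.
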