Features (pLannotate 1.2.2; 21 found; start..end, strand, type, name):
    119..143     -  CDS            KanR (fragment): aminoglycoside phosphotransferase; aph(3')-Ia; confers resistance to kanamycin
    254..842     +  rep_origin     ori: high-copy-number ColE1/pMB1/pBR322/pUC origin of replication
   1067..1084    +  terminator     rrnB T2 terminator (fragment): transcription terminator T2 from the E. coli rrnB gene
   1109..1128    -  CDS            lacZα (fragment): LacZα fragment of β-galactosidase; lacZ fragment
   1584..1600    +  protein_bind   lac operator: The lac repressor binds to the lac operator to inhibit transcription in E. coli. This inhibition can be relieved by adding lactose or isopropyl-β-D-thiogalactopyranoside (IPTG). lac repressor encoded by lacI
   1843..2146    +  enhancer       CMV enhancer: human cytomegalovirus immediate early enhancer
   2147..2350    +  promoter       CMV promoter: human cytomegalovirus (CMV) immediate early promoter
   2486..2529    +  intron         CMV intron (fragment): modified intron A from human cytomegalovirus
   2581..2599    +  promoter       SP6 promoter: promoter for bacteriophage SP6 RNA polymerase
   2603..2640    +  CDS            IgH signal sequence (fragment): signal sequence from the mouse immunoglobulin heavy chain variable region
   2749..5619    +  CDS            PTPRQ (fragment): PTPRQ_HUMAN - Experimental evidence at protein level: Swiss-Prot protein existence level 1. Phosphatidylinositol phosphatase required for auditory function. May act by regulating the level of phosphatidylinositol 4,5- bisphosphate (PIP2) level in the basal region of hair bundles. Can dephosphorylate a broad range of phosphatidylinositol phosphates, including phosphatidylinositol 3,4,5-trisphosphate and most phosphatidylinositol monophosphates and diphosphates. Phosphate can be hydrolyzed from the D3 and D5 positions in the inositol ring. Has low tyrosine-protein phosphatase activity; however,
   5635..6312    +  CDS            IGHG1 (fragment): IGHG1_HUMAN - Experimental evidence at protein level: Swiss-Prot protein existence level 1. Constant region of immunoglobulin heavy chains. Immunoglobulins, also known as antibodies, are membrane-bound or secreted glycoproteins produced by B lymphocytes. In the recognition phase of humoral immunity, the membrane-bound immunoglobulins serve as receptors which, upon binding of a specific antigen, trigger the clonal expansion and differentiation of B lymphocytes into immunoglobulins- secreting plasma cells. Secreted immunoglobulins mediate the effector phase of humoral immunity, which results in
   6527..6638    +  polyA_signal   bGH poly(A) signal: bovine growth hormone polyadenylation signal
   6639..6747    +  rep_origin     f1 ori (fragment): f1 bacteriophage origin of replication; arrow indicates direction of (+) strand synthesis
   6761..7090    +  promoter       SV40 promoter: SV40 enhancer and early promoter
   7138..7185    +  promoter       EM7 promoter: synthetic bacterial promoter&nbsp
   7204..7803    +  CDS            PuroR (fragment): puromycin N-acetyltransferase; pac from Streptomyces; confers resistance to puromycin
   7813..7938    +  CDS            ble (fragment): BLE_KLEPN - Experimental evidence at protein level: Swiss-Prot protein existence level 1. Binding protein with a strong affinity to the bleomycin family of antibiotics. Binds to CL990; an antimitotic-antibiotic compound. From Klebsiella pneumoniae.
   7933..8054    +  polyA_signal   SV40 poly(A) signal: SV40 polyadenylation signal
   8107..8967    -  CDS            AmpR: β-lactamase; bla; confers resistance to ampicillin, carbenicillin, and related antibiotics
   8970..89      -  promoter       AmpR promoter (fragment) (across the origin): bla
>Addgene plasmid #157011 | pD649-HAsp-PTPRQ(Trunc2)-Fc(DAPA)-AviTag-6xHis | depositor full sequence | sequence record 303131 | Full Sequence
TTTCAATATTATTGAAGCATTTATCAGGGTTATTGTCTCATGAGCGGATACATATTTGAATGTATTTAGA
AAAATAAACAAATAGGGGTCAGTGTTACAACCAATTAACCAATTCTGAACATTATCGCGAGCCCATTTAT
ACCTGAATATGGCTCATAACACCCCTTGCTCATGACCAAAATCCCTTAACGTGAGTTACGCGCGCGTCGT
TCCACTGAGCGTCAGACCCCGTAGAAAAGATCAAAGGATCTTCTTGAGATCCTTTTTTTCTGCGCGTAAT
CTGCTGCTTGCAAACAAAAAAACCACCGCTACCAGCGGTGGTTTGTTTGCCGGATCAAGAGCTACCAACT
CTTTTTCCGAAGGTAACTGGCTTCAGCAGAGCGCAGATACCAAATACTGTTCTTCTAGTGTAGCCGTAGT
TAGCCCACCACTTCAAGAACTCTGTAGCACCGCCTACATACCTCGCTCTGCTAATCCTGTTACCAGTGGC
TGCTGCCAGTGGCGATAAGTCGTGTCTTACCGGGTTGGACTCAAGACGATAGTTACCGGATAAGGCGCAG
CGGTCGGGCTGAACGGGGGGTTCGTGCACACAGCCCAGCTTGGAGCGAACGACCTACACCGAACTGAGAT
ACCTACAGCGTGAGCTATGAGAAAGCGCCACGCTTCCCGAAGGGAGAAAGGCGGACAGGTATCCGGTAAG
CGGCAGGGTCGGAACAGGAGAGCGCACGAGGGAGCTTCCAGGGGGAAACGCCTGGTATCTTTATAGTCCT
GTCGGGTTTCGCCACCTCTGACTTGAGCGTCGATTTTTGTGATGCTCGTCAGGGGGGCGGAGCCTATGGA
AAAACGCCAGCAACGCGGCCTTTTTACGGTTCCTGGCCTTTTGCTGGCCTTTTGCTCACATGTTCTTTCC
TGCGTTATCCCCTGATTCTGTGGATAACCGTATTACCGCCTTTGAGTGAGCTGATACCGCTCGCCGCAGC
CGAACGACCGAGCGCAGCGAGTCAGTGAGCGAGGAAGCGGAAGGCGAGAGTAGGGAACTGCCAGGCATCA
AACTAAGCAGAAGGCCCCTGACGGATGGCCTTTTTGCGTTTCTACAAACTCTTTCTGTGTTGTAAAACGA
CGGCCAGTCTTAAGCTCGGGCCCCCTGGGCGGTTCTGATAACGAGTAATCGTTAATCCGCAAATAACGTA
AAAACCCGCTTCGGCGGGTTTTTTTATGGGGGGAGTTTAGGGAAAGAGCATTTGTCAGAATATTTAAGGG
CGCCTGTCACTTTGCTTGATATATGAGAATTATTTAACCTTATAAATGAGAAAAAAGCAACGCACTTTAA
ATAAGATACGTTGCTTTTTCGATTGATGAACACCTATAATTAAACTATTCATCTATTATTTATGATTTTT
TGTATATACAATATTTCTAGTTTGTTAAAGAGAATTAAGAAAATAAATCTCGAAAATAATAAAGGGAAAA
TCAGTTTTTGATATCAAAATTATACATGTCAACGATAATACAAAATATAATACAAACTATAAGATGTTAT
CAGTATTTATTATCATTTAGAATAAATTTTGTGTCGCCCTTAATTGTGAGCGGATAACAATTACGAGCTT
CATGCACAGTGGCGTTGACTCAATATTGGCCATTAGCCATATTATTCATTGGTTATATAGCATAAATCAA
TATTGGCTATTGGCCATTGCATACGTTGTATCTATATCATAATATGTACATTTATATTGGCTCATGTCCA
ATATGACCGCCATGTTGGCATTGATTATTGACTAGTTATTAATAGTAATCAATTACGGGGTCATTAGTTC
ATAGCCCATATATGGAGTTCCGCGTTACATAACTTACGGTAAATGGCCCGCCTGGCTGACCGCCCAACGA
CCCCCGCCCATTGACGTCAATAATGACGTATGTTCCCATAGTAACGCCAATAGGGACTTTCCATTGACGT
CAATGGGTGGAGTATTTACGGTAAACTGCCCACTTGGCAGTACATCAAGTGTATCATATGCCAAGTACGC
CCCCTATTGACGTCAATGACGGTAAATGGCCCGCCTGGCATTATGCCCAGTACATGACCTTATGGGACTT
TCCTACTTGGCAGTACATCTACGTATTAGTCATCGCTATTACCATGGTGATGCGGTTTTGGCAGTACATC
AATGGGCGTGGATAGCGGTTTGACTCACGGGGATTTCCAAGTCTCCACCCCATTGACGTCAATGGGAGTT
TGTTTTGGCACCAAAATCAACGGGACTTTCCAAAATGTCGTAACAACTCCGCCCCATTGACGCAAATGGG
CGGTAGGCGTGTACGGTGGGAGGTCTATATAAGCAGAGCTCGTTTAGTGAACCGTCAGATCGCCTGGAGA
CGCCATCCACGCTGTTTTGACCTCCATAGAAGACACCGGGACCGATCCAGCCTCCGCGGCCGGGAACGGT
GCATTGGAACGCGGATTCCCCGTGCCAAGAGTGACGTAAGTACCGCCTATAGAGTCTATAGGCCCACCCC
CTTGGCTTCGTTAGAACGCGGCTACAATTAATACATAACCTTATGTATCATACACATACGATTTAGGTGA
CACTATAGAATAACATCCACTTTGCCTTTCTCTCCACAGGTGTCCACTCCCAGGTCCAACTGCACCTCGG
TTCTATCGAAAACGCGCCTGCTAGCGCCACCATGAAGACCATCATTGCCCTGAGCTACATCTTCTGCCTG
GTGTTCGCTGCGGCCGCCGAAAGATACCAAGTGGACCTGGTGCCTGACAGCGGCTTCGTGACCATCAGAG
ATCTCGGCGGAGGCGAGTATCAGGTGGACGTGTCAAATGTGGTGCCCGGCACAAGATACGACATCACCAT
CAGCAGCATCAGCACCACCTACACAAGCCCCGTGACCAGAATCGTGACCACCAACGTGACCAAGCCTGGA
CCTCCTGTGTTTCTGGCCGGCGAGAGAGTTGGATCTGCCGGCATTCTGCTGAGCTGGAACACCCCTCCTA
ATCCTAACGGCCGGATCATCAGCTACATCGTGAAGTACAAAGAAGTGTGCCCCTGGATGCAGACCGTGTA
CACACAAGTGCGGAGCAAGCCCGACAGCCTGGAAGTGCTGCTGACCAACCTGAATCCTGGCACAACCTAC
GAGATCAAGGTGGCCGCCGAGAATTCTGCCGGAATCGGCGTGTTCAGCGACCCCTTCCTGTTTCAAACCG
CCGAATCTGCCCCTGGCAAGGTGGTCAATCTGACCGTGGAAGCCTACAACGCCAGCGCCGTGAAGCTGAT
CTGGTATCTGCCCAGACAGCCCAACGGCAAGATCACCAGCTTCAAGATCAGCGTGAAGCACGCTCGGAGC
GGCATCGTGGTCAAGGACGTGTCCATTAGAGTGGAAGATATCCTGACCGGCAAGCTGCCCGAGTGCAACG
AGAATAGCGAGAGCTTCCTGTGGTCCACCGCCTCTCCATCTCCAACACTGGGCAGAGTGACCCCTCCAAG
CAGAACCACACACAGCAGCTCCACACTGACCCAGAACGAGATCAGCAGCGTGTGGAAAGAACCCATCAGC
TTCGTGGTCACCCACCTGAGGCCTTACACCACATACCTGTTCGAGGTGTCCGCCGTGACAACAGAGGCCG
GCTACATCGATAGCACCATCGTGCGGACACCAGAGAGCGTGCCAGAAGGCCCTCCTCAGAATTGCGTGAC
AGGCAACATCACCGGCAAGAGCTTCAGCATCCTGTGGGACCCTCCAACCATCGTGACCGGAAAGTTCAGC
TACAGAGTGGAACTGTACGGCCCCAGCGGCAGAATCCTGGATAACAGCACCAAGGACCTGAAGTTCGCCT
TCACCAATCTGACACCCTTCACTATGTACGATGTGTATATCGCCGCTGAGACAAGCGCCGGCACAGGCCC
TAAGAGCAACATCAGCGTGTTCACCCCTCCAGATGTGCCTGGCGCCGTGTTTGATCTGCAGCTGGCCGAG
GTGGAATCTACCCAAGTCCGGATCACCTGGAAGAAGCCCAGGCAACCTAACGGCATCATCAACCAGTATC
GCGTGAAGGTGCTGGTGCCCGAGACAGGCATCATCCTGGAAAACACCCTGCTGACCGGGAACAACGAGTA
CATCAACGACCCCATGGCTCCCGAGATCGTGAACATCGTGGAACCCATGGTCGGACTGTACGAGGGCTCT
GCCGAGATGTCTAGCGATCTGCACAGCCTGGCCACATTCATCTACAACTCTCACCCCGACAAGAACTTCC
CCGCCAGAAATAGAGCCGAGGACCAGACAAGCCCTGTGGTCACCACCAGAAACCAGTACATCACCGATAT
TGCCGCCGAGCAGCTGAGCTACGTGATCAGACGACTGGTGCCCTTCACCGAGCACATGATCTCCGTGTCC
GCCTTTACCATCATGGGCGAGGGACCTCCAACAGTGCTGTCTGTGCGGACAAGACAACAGGTGCCCAGCT
CCATCAAGATCATCAATTACAAGAACATCAGCTCCTCCAGCATCCTCCTGTACTGGGACCCACCAGAGTA
CCCTAATGGAAAGATCACCCACTACACCATCTACGCCATGGAACTGGACACCAACCGGGCCTTCCAGATC
ACAACAATCGACAACAGCTTCCTGATCACCGGCCTGAAGAAGTACACCAAGTACAAGATGAGAGTGGCCG
CCAGCACACACGTGGGAGAGTCTAGCCTGAGCGAAGAGAACGACATCTTTGTGCGGACCAGCGAGGACGA
GCCTGAAAGCTCTCCTCAGGACGTGGAAGTGATCGACGTGACCGCCGATGAGATCCGGCTGAAATGGTCA
CCTCCTGAGAAGCCCAATGGCATCATTATCGCCTACGAGGTGCTGTACAAGAATATCGACACCCTGTACA
TGAAGAACACCTCCACCACCGATATCATCCTGCGGAACCTGCGGCCTCACACACTGTACAATATCAGCGT
GCGGAGCTACACCAGATTTGGCCACGGCAATCAGGTGTCCAGCCTGCTGAGCGTCAGAACCTCTGAGACA
GTGCCTGATAGCGCCCCTGAGAACATCACCTATAAGAACATCTCCAGCGGCGAGATCGAGCTGTCCTTCC
TGCCACCTTCTAGCCCCAACGGAATCATTAAGAAGTATACCATCTACCTGAAGCGGAGCAACGGCAACGA
GGAACGGACCATCAACACCACCAGCCTGACACAGAACATCAAGGTGCTCAAAAAGTACACGCAGTATATC
ATCGAAGTGTCCGCAAGCACCCTGAAAGGCGAGGGCGTTAGAAGCGCCCCTATCAGCATTCTGACCGAAG
AGGACGCCCCTGACAGCCCACCTCAGGATTTTTCCGTGAAGCAGCTGTCCGGCGTGACCGTGAAACTGTC
TTGGCAGCCTCCTCTGGAACCCAACGGGATTATCCTGTACTACACCGTGTACGTGTGGAACCGCAGCAGC
CTGAAAACCATCAATGTGACCGAGACATCCCTGGAACTGAGCGACCTGGACTACAACGTGGAATACTCCG
CCTACGTGACAGCCAGCACAAGATTCGGAGATGGCAAGACCCGGTCCAACATCATTAGCTTTCAGACCCC
TGAGGGCGCTCCCTCCGATGGCGCGCCGGGCGGCGACAAGACCCACACCTGCCCCCCCTGCCCAGCTCCA
GAACTGCTGGGAGGGCCTTCCGTGTTCCTGTTCCCCCCCAAGCCCAAGGACACCCTGATGATCAGCAGGA
CCCCCGAGGTGACCTGCGTGGTGGTGGCCGTGTCCCACGAGGACCCAGAGGTGAAGTTCAACTGGTACGT
GGACGGCGTGGAGGTGCACAACGCCAAGACCAAGCCCAGAGAGGAGCAGTACAACAGCACCTACAGGGTG
GTGTCCGTGCTGACCGTGCTGCACCAGGACTGGCTGAACGGCAAAGAATACAAGTGCAAAGTCTCCAACA
AGGCCCTGGCTGCCCCAATCGAAAAGACAATCAGCAAGGCCAAGGGCCAGCCACGGGAGCCCCAGGTGTA
CACCCTGCCCCCCAGCCGGGAGGAGATGACCAAGAACCAGGTGTCCCTGACCTGTCTGGTGAAGGGCTTC
TACCCCAGCGATATCGCCGTGGAGTGGGAGAGCAACGGCCAGCCCGAGAACAACTACAAGACCACCCCCC
CAGTGCTGGACAGCGACGGCAGCTTCTTCCTGTACAGCAAGCTGACCGTGGACAAGTCCAGGTGGCAGCA
GGGCAACGTGTTCAGCTGCAGCGTGATGCACGAGGCCCTGCACAACCACTACACCCAGAAGTCCCTGAGC
CTGAGCCCCGGCGGCAGCGGTCTTAATGATATTTTCGAGGCTCAGAAGATTGAGTGGCATGAACACCACC
ACCATCACCACTAAGGCCGGCCTGTAGTCACTGGCACAACGCGTTACCCGGTAAGCCAATCGGGTATACA
CGGTCGTCATACTGCAGACAGGGTTCTTCTACTTTGCAAGATAGTCTTGAGTAGTAAAATAAATAGATAG
AGAAAATCAGCCTCGACTGTGCCTTCTAGTTGCCAGCCATCTGTTGTTTGCCCCTCCCCCGTGCCTTCCT
TGACCCTGGAAGGTGCCACTCCCACTGTCCTTTCCTAATAAAATGAGGAAATTGCATCACAACACTCAAC
CCTATCTCGGTCTATTCTTTTGATTTATAAGGGATTTTGCCGATTTCGGCCTATTGGTTAAAAAATGAGC
TGATTTAACAAAAATTTAACGCGAATTAATTCTGTGGAATGTGTGTCAGTTAGGGTGTGGAAAGTCCCCA
GGCTCCCCAGCAGGCAGAAGTATGCAAAGCATGCATCTCAATTAGTCAGCAACCAGGTGTGGAAAGTCCC
CAGGCTCCCCAGCAGGCAGAAGTATGCAAAGCATGCATCTCAATTAGTCAGCAACCATAGTCCCGCCCCT
AACTCCGCCCATCCCGCCCCTAACTCCGCCCAGTTCCGCCCATTCTCCGCCCCATGGCTGACTAATTTTT
TTTATTTATGCAGAGGCCGAGGCCGCCTCTGCCTCTGAGCTATTCCAGAAGTAGTGAGGAGGCTTTTTTG
GAGGCCTAGGCTTTTGCAAAAAGCTCCCGGGAGCTTGTATATCCATTTTCGGATCTGATCAGCACGTGTT
GACAATTAATCATCGGCATAGTATATCGGCATAGTATAATACGACAAGGTGAGGAACTAAACCATGACCG
AGTACAAGCCCACGGTGCGCCTCGCCACCCGCGACGACGTCCCCAGGGCCGTACGCACCCTCGCCGCCGC
GTTCGCCGACTACCCCGCCACGCGCCACACCGTCGATCCGGACCGCCACATCGAGCGGGTCACCGAGCTG
CAAGAACTCTTCCTCACGCGCGTCGGGCTCGACATCGGCAAGGTGTGGGTCGCGGACGACGGCGCCGCGG
TGGCGGTCTGGACCACGCCGGAGAGCGTCGAAGCGGGGGCGGTGTTCGCCGAGATCGGCCCGCGCATGGC
CGAGTTGAGCGGTTCCCGGCTGGCCGCGCAGCAACAGATGGAAGGCCTCCTGGCGCCGCACCGGCCCAAG
GAGCCCGCGTGGTTCCTGGCCACCGTCGGCGTCTCGCCCGACCACCAGGGCAAGGGTCTGGGCAGCGCCG
TCGTGCTCCCCGGAGTGGAGGCGGCCGAGCGCGCCGGGGTGCCCGCCTTCCTGGAGACATCCGCGCCCCG
CAACCTCCCCTTCTACGAGCGGCTCGGCTTCACCGTCACCGCCGACGTCGAGGTGCCCGAAGGACCGCGC
ACCTGGTGCATGACCCGCAAGCCCGGTGCCTGACACGTGCTACGAGATTTCGATTCCACCGCCGCCTTCT
ATGAAAGGTTGGGCTTCGGAATCGTTTTCCGGGACGCCGGCTGGATGATCCTCCAGCGCGGGGATCTCAT
GCTGGAGTTCTTCGCCCACCCCAACTTGTTTATTGCAGCTTATAATGGTTACAAATAAAGCAATAGCATC
ACAAATTTCACAAATAAAGCATTTTTTTCACTGCATTCTAGTTGTGGTTTGTCCAAACTCATCAATGTAT
CTTATCATGTCTGTATACCGTCGACCTCTAGCTAGAGCTTGGCGTAATCATGGTCATTACCAATGCTTAA
TCAGTGAGGCACCTATCTCAGCGATCTGTCTATTTCGTTCATCCATAGTTGCCTGACTCCCCGTCGTGTA
GATAACTACGATACGGGAGGGCTTACCATCTGGCCCCAGCGCTGCGATGATACCGCGAGAACCACGCTCA
CCGGCTCCGGATTTATCAGCAATAAACCAGCCAGCCGGAAGGGCCGAGCGCAGAAGTGGTCCTGCAACTT
TATCCGCCTCCATCCAGTCTATTAATTGTTGCCGGGAAGCTAGAGTAAGTAGTTCGCCAGTTAATAGTTT
GCGCAACGTTGTTGCCATCGCTACAGGCATCGTGGTGTCACGCTCGTCGTTTGGTATGGCTTCATTCAGC
TCCGGTTCCCAACGATCAAGGCGAGTTACATGATCCCCCATGTTGTGCAAAAAAGCGGTTAGCTCCTTCG
GTCCTCCGATCGTTGTCAGAAGTAAGTTGGCCGCAGTGTTATCACTCATGGTTATGGCAGCACTGCATAA
TTCTCTTACTGTCATGCCATCCGTAAGATGCTTTTCTGTGACTGGTGAGTACTCAACCAAGTCATTCTGA
GAATAGTGTATGCGGCGACCGAGTTGCTCTTGCCCGGCGTCAATACGGGATAATACCGCGCCACATAGCA
GAACTTTAAAAGTGCTCATCATTGGAAAACGTTCTTCGGGGCGAAAACTCTCAAGGATCTTACCGCTGTT
GAGATCCAGTTCGATGTAACCCACTCGTGCACCCAACTGATCTTCAGCATCTTTTACTTTCACCAGCGTT
TCTGGGTGAGCAAAAACAGGAAGGCAAAATGCCGCAAAAAAGGGAATAAGGGCGACACGGAAATGTTGAA
TACTCATATTCTTCCTT
