>Addgene plasmid #157011 | pD649-HAsp-PTPRQ(Trunc2)-Fc(DAPA)-AviTag-6xHis | depositor partial sequence | sequence record 303132 | insert (extracellular domain truncation)
GAAAGATACCAAGTGGACCTGGTGCCTGACAGCGGCTTCGTGACCATCAGAGATCTCGGCGGAGGCGAGT
ATCAGGTGGACGTGTCAAATGTGGTGCCCGGCACAAGATACGACATCACCATCAGCAGCATCAGCACCAC
CTACACAAGCCCCGTGACCAGAATCGTGACCACCAACGTGACCAAGCCTGGACCTCCTGTGTTTCTGGCC
GGCGAGAGAGTTGGATCTGCCGGCATTCTGCTGAGCTGGAACACCCCTCCTAATCCTAACGGCCGGATCA
TCAGCTACATCGTGAAGTACAAAGAAGTGTGCCCCTGGATGCAGACCGTGTACACACAAGTGCGGAGCAA
GCCCGACAGCCTGGAAGTGCTGCTGACCAACCTGAATCCTGGCACAACCTACGAGATCAAGGTGGCCGCC
GAGAATTCTGCCGGAATCGGCGTGTTCAGCGACCCCTTCCTGTTTCAAACCGCCGAATCTGCCCCTGGCA
AGGTGGTCAATCTGACCGTGGAAGCCTACAACGCCAGCGCCGTGAAGCTGATCTGGTATCTGCCCAGACA
GCCCAACGGCAAGATCACCAGCTTCAAGATCAGCGTGAAGCACGCTCGGAGCGGCATCGTGGTCAAGGAC
GTGTCCATTAGAGTGGAAGATATCCTGACCGGCAAGCTGCCCGAGTGCAACGAGAATAGCGAGAGCTTCC
TGTGGTCCACCGCCTCTCCATCTCCAACACTGGGCAGAGTGACCCCTCCAAGCAGAACCACACACAGCAG
CTCCACACTGACCCAGAACGAGATCAGCAGCGTGTGGAAAGAACCCATCAGCTTCGTGGTCACCCACCTG
AGGCCTTACACCACATACCTGTTCGAGGTGTCCGCCGTGACAACAGAGGCCGGCTACATCGATAGCACCA
TCGTGCGGACACCAGAGAGCGTGCCAGAAGGCCCTCCTCAGAATTGCGTGACAGGCAACATCACCGGCAA
GAGCTTCAGCATCCTGTGGGACCCTCCAACCATCGTGACCGGAAAGTTCAGCTACAGAGTGGAACTGTAC
GGCCCCAGCGGCAGAATCCTGGATAACAGCACCAAGGACCTGAAGTTCGCCTTCACCAATCTGACACCCT
TCACTATGTACGATGTGTATATCGCCGCTGAGACAAGCGCCGGCACAGGCCCTAAGAGCAACATCAGCGT
GTTCACCCCTCCAGATGTGCCTGGCGCCGTGTTTGATCTGCAGCTGGCCGAGGTGGAATCTACCCAAGTC
CGGATCACCTGGAAGAAGCCCAGGCAACCTAACGGCATCATCAACCAGTATCGCGTGAAGGTGCTGGTGC
CCGAGACAGGCATCATCCTGGAAAACACCCTGCTGACCGGGAACAACGAGTACATCAACGACCCCATGGC
TCCCGAGATCGTGAACATCGTGGAACCCATGGTCGGACTGTACGAGGGCTCTGCCGAGATGTCTAGCGAT
CTGCACAGCCTGGCCACATTCATCTACAACTCTCACCCCGACAAGAACTTCCCCGCCAGAAATAGAGCCG
AGGACCAGACAAGCCCTGTGGTCACCACCAGAAACCAGTACATCACCGATATTGCCGCCGAGCAGCTGAG
CTACGTGATCAGACGACTGGTGCCCTTCACCGAGCACATGATCTCCGTGTCCGCCTTTACCATCATGGGC
GAGGGACCTCCAACAGTGCTGTCTGTGCGGACAAGACAACAGGTGCCCAGCTCCATCAAGATCATCAATT
ACAAGAACATCAGCTCCTCCAGCATCCTCCTGTACTGGGACCCACCAGAGTACCCTAATGGAAAGATCAC
CCACTACACCATCTACGCCATGGAACTGGACACCAACCGGGCCTTCCAGATCACAACAATCGACAACAGC
TTCCTGATCACCGGCCTGAAGAAGTACACCAAGTACAAGATGAGAGTGGCCGCCAGCACACACGTGGGAG
AGTCTAGCCTGAGCGAAGAGAACGACATCTTTGTGCGGACCAGCGAGGACGAGCCTGAAAGCTCTCCTCA
GGACGTGGAAGTGATCGACGTGACCGCCGATGAGATCCGGCTGAAATGGTCACCTCCTGAGAAGCCCAAT
GGCATCATTATCGCCTACGAGGTGCTGTACAAGAATATCGACACCCTGTACATGAAGAACACCTCCACCA
CCGATATCATCCTGCGGAACCTGCGGCCTCACACACTGTACAATATCAGCGTGCGGAGCTACACCAGATT
TGGCCACGGCAATCAGGTGTCCAGCCTGCTGAGCGTCAGAACCTCTGAGACAGTGCCTGATAGCGCCCCT
GAGAACATCACCTATAAGAACATCTCCAGCGGCGAGATCGAGCTGTCCTTCCTGCCACCTTCTAGCCCCA
ACGGAATCATTAAGAAGTATACCATCTACCTGAAGCGGAGCAACGGCAACGAGGAACGGACCATCAACAC
CACCAGCCTGACACAGAACATCAAGGTGCTCAAAAAGTACACGCAGTATATCATCGAAGTGTCCGCAAGC
ACCCTGAAAGGCGAGGGCGTTAGAAGCGCCCCTATCAGCATTCTGACCGAAGAGGACGCCCCTGACAGCC
CACCTCAGGATTTTTCCGTGAAGCAGCTGTCCGGCGTGACCGTGAAACTGTCTTGGCAGCCTCCTCTGGA
ACCCAACGGGATTATCCTGTACTACACCGTGTACGTGTGGAACCGCAGCAGCCTGAAAACCATCAATGTG
ACCGAGACATCCCTGGAACTGAGCGACCTGGACTACAACGTGGAATACTCCGCCTACGTGACAGCCAGCA
CAAGATTCGGAGATGGCAAGACCCGGTCCAACATCATTAGCTTTCAGACCCCTGAGGGCGCTCCCTCCGA
T
